Addgene plasmid #14570: JP1520 PIK3CA WT HA
Depositing lab: Joan Brugge. Depositing organization: Harvard Medical School. Publication: Breast cancer-associated PIK3CA mutations are oncogenic in mammary epithelial cells. Isakoff SJ, Engelman JA, Irie HY, Luo J, Brachmann SM, Pearline RV, Cantley LC, Brugge JS. Cancer Res. 2005 Dec 1. 65(23):10992-1000. 10.1158/0008-5472.CAN-05-2612 PubMed 16322248.
Backbone
  Vector backbone: JP1520
  Backbone manufacturer: Jeff Engelman
  Vector type: Mammalian Expression, Retroviral
Growth in bacteria
  Bacterial resistance: Ampicillin, 100 μg/mL
  Growth temperature: 37°C
  Growth strain: DH5alpha
  Copy number: High Copy
Gene/Insert
  Gene/Insert name: PIK3CA (alt name: p110 alpha)
  Entrez Gene: PIK3CA
  Tag / fusion protein: HA tag (C terminal on insert)
  Cloning method: Restriction Enzyme
  Sequencing primers: 5′ n/a
Terms and licenses: Academic/Nonprofit Terms; Industry Terms: Not Available to Industry
Depositor comments: Hemagglutinin (HA)–tagged bovine PIK3CA cDNA was subcloned into the pDNR-Dual vector (Clontech, Mountain View, CA). The cDNA was shuttled into the JP1520 retroviral vector using the BD Creator System (Clontech).
How to cite: JP1520 PIK3CA WT HA was a gift from Joan Brugge (Addgene plasmid # 14570 ; http://n2t.net/addgene:14570 ; RRID:Addgene_14570)
