[The description below was written by a language model from this plasmid's Addgene catalogue record and pLannotate feature annotations shown in this document.]
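Description:
JP1520 PIK3CA WT HA is a Moloney murine leukemia virus-based retroviral vector for stable expression of wild-type p110 alpha, the catalytic subunit of class IA phosphoinositide 3-kinase, in mammalian cells. The circular map places the proviral unit between two MMLV long terminal repeats. The 5′ LTR is followed by the MMLV packaging signal with extended packaging sequence, a truncated gag lacking its start codon, and a pol segment carrying the splice acceptor. Next come a puromycin N-acetyltransferase gene for selecting transduced cells, then an internal CMV enhancer/promoter driving the insert, and finally the 3′ LTR. In bacteria the roughly 12.1 kb plasmid replicates from a high-copy ColE1/pUC-type origin and is selected with ampicillin.

The insert is the bovine PIK3CA cDNA, according to both the depositor comments and the feature match to the bovine protein. The record states that it carries a C-terminal HA tag, although the automated annotation does not mark an HA feature. It does flag a 6xHN affinity tag sequence downstream of the coding region, and the record does not say whether this is translated. The cDNA was first cloned into pDNR-Dual and then transferred by Cre-mediated recombination using the Creator system. This explains the two loxP sites flanking the insert together with a reverse-oriented chloramphenicol acetyltransferase gene and lambda t0 terminator, which serve to select correct recombinants in E. coli. The remaining lac, rop, bom and lacZα fragments are backbone remnants.

The associated study examined breast cancer-associated PIK3CA mutations in mammary epithelial cells. The wild-type construct would be a natural comparator for mutant alleles there, although the record does not say so explicitly.
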