Features (pLannotate 1.2.2; 29 found; start..end, strand, type, name):
      1..380     +  enhancer       CMV enhancer: human cytomegalovirus immediate early enhancer
    381..584     +  promoter       CMV promoter: human cytomegalovirus (CMV) immediate early promoter
    686..719     +  protein_bind   loxP: Cre-mediated recombination occurs in the 8-bp core sequence (GCATACAT). Cre recombinase
    800..4003    +  CDS            PIK3CA: PK3CA_BOVIN - Experimental evidence at protein level: Swiss-Prot protein existence level 1. Phosphoinositide-3-kinase (PI3K) phosphorylates phosphatidylinositol (PI) and its phosphorylated derivatives at position 3 of the inositol ring to produce 3-phosphoinositides (PubMed:1322797, PubMed:14729945). Uses ATP and PtdIns(4,5)P2 (phosphatidylinositol 4,5-bisphosphate) to generate phosphatidylinositol 3,4,5-trisphosphate (PIP3) (By similarity). PIP3 plays a key role by recruiting PH domain-containing proteins to the membrane, including AKT1 and PDPK1, activating signaling cascades involved in cel
   4072..4107    +  CDS            6xHN: 6x(His-Asn) affinity tag
   4143..4237    -  terminator     lambda t0 terminator: transcription terminator from phage lambda
   4261..4917    -  CDS            cat: CAT_ECOLX - Experimental evidence at protein level: Swiss-Prot protein existence level 1. This enzyme is an effector of chloramphenicol resistance in bacteria. From Escherichia coli. This protein is used as a marker in many commonly used cloning vectors, such as pACYC184.
   4918..4940    -  promoter       cat promoter (fragment): promoter of the E. coli cat gene encoding chloramphenicol acetyltransferase
   4946..4979    +  protein_bind   loxP: Cre-mediated recombination occurs in the 8-bp core sequence (GCATACAT). Cre recombinase
   4985..5076    -  promoter       AmpR promoter (fragment): bla
   5109..5206    +  CDS            env (fragment): murine leukemia virus gPr80 envelope polyprotein precursor; env; proteolytically cleaved into gp70SU and p15TM subunits
   5248..5837    +  LTR            LTR: long terminal repeat from Moloney murine leukemia virus
   6381..6403    -  protein_bind   lac operator (fragment): The lac repressor binds to the lac operator to inhibit transcription in E. coli. This inhibition can be relieved by adding lactose or isopropyl-β-D-thiogalactopyranoside (IPTG). lac repressor encoded by lacI
   6407..6437    -  promoter       lac promoter: promoter for the E. coli lac operon
   6452..6473    -  protein_bind   CAP binding site: CAP binding activates transcription in the presence of cAMP. E. coli catabolite activator protein
   6486..6578    -  CDS            lacI (fragment): lac repressor; lacI; The lac repressor binds to the lac operator to inhibit transcription in E. coli. This inhibition can be relieved by adding lactose or isopropyl-β-D-thiogalactopyranoside (IPTG).
   6761..7349    -  rep_origin     ori: high-copy-number ColE1/pMB1/pBR322/pUC origin of replication
   7520..8380    -  CDS            AmpR: β-lactamase; bla; confers resistance to ampicillin, carbenicillin, and related antibiotics
   8381..8485    -  promoter       AmpR promoter: bla
   8580..8615    +  CDS            rop (fragment): Rop protein, which maintains plasmids at low copy number; rop
   8717..8816    +  misc_feature   bom (fragment): basis of mobility region from pBR322
   8822..8976    -  CDS            lacZα (fragment): LacZα fragment of β-galactosidase; lacZ fragment
   8979..9007    -  misc_feature   MCS (fragment): pUC18/19 multiple cloning site
   9529..10117   +  LTR            LTR: long terminal repeat from Moloney murine leukemia virus
  10181..10380   +  misc_feature   MMLV Ψ: packaging signal of Moloney murine leukemia virus (MMLV)
  10432..10520   +  misc_feature   MESV Ψ (fragment): packaging signal of murine embryonic stem cell virus
  10607..11019   +  CDS            gag (truncated) (fragment): truncated Moloney murine leukemia virus (MMLV) gag gene lacking the start codon
  11029..11403   +  misc_feature   pol region: Moloney murine leukemia virus (MMLV) pol region containing the splice acceptor site
  11410..12005   +  CDS            PuroR (fragment): puromycin N-acetyltransferase; pac from Streptomyces alboniger; confers resistance to puromycin
>Addgene plasmid #14570 | JP1520 PIK3CA WT HA | addgene full sequence | sequence record 274606 | Addgene NGS Result
GACATTGATTATTGACTAGTTATTAATAGTAATCAATTACGGGGTCATTAGTTCATAGCCCATATATGGA
GTTCCGCGTTACATAACTTACGGTAAATGGCCCGCCTGGCTGACCGCCCAACGACCCCCGCCCATTGACG
TCAATAATGACGTATGTTCCCATAGTAACGCCAATAGGGACTTTCCATTGACGTCAATGGGTGGAGTATT
TACGGTAAACTGCCCACTTGGCAGTACATCAAGTGTATCATATGCCAAGTACGCCCCCTATTGACGTCAA
TGACGGTAAATGGCCCGCCTGGCATTATGCCCAGTACATGACCTTATGGGACTTTCCTACTTGGCAGTAC
ATCTACGTATTAGTCATCGCTATTACCATGGTGATGCGGTTTTGGCAGTACATCAATGGGCGTGGATAGC
GGTTTGACTCACGGGGATTTCCAAGTCTCCACCCCATTGACGTCAATGGGAGTTTGTTTTGGCACCAAAA
TCAACGGGACTTTCCAAAATGTCGTAACAACTCCGCCCCATTGACGCAAATGGGCGGTAGGCGTGTACGG
TGGGAGGTCTATATAAGCAGAGCTCGTTTAGTGAACCGTCAGATCGCCTGGAGACGCCATCCACGCTGTT
TTGACCTCCATAGAAGACACCGGGACCGATCCAGCCTCCGCGGCCCCAAGCTTCGATAACTTCGTATAGC
ATACATTATACGAAGTTATCAGTCGACGGTACCGGACATATGCCCGGGAATTCCTGCAGGATCCGCTCGA
GAAGCTTGGTACCGAGCTCGGATCTCGAGATGCCTCCAAGACCATCATCAGGTGAACTGTGGGGCATCCA
CTTGATGCCCCCAAGAATCCTAGTAGAATGTTTACTACCAAATGGGATGATAGTGACTTTAGAATGCCTC
CGTGAGGCTACGTTAATAACGATAAAGCATGAACTATTTAAAGAAGCAAGAAAATACCCTCTCCATCAAC
TTCTTCAAGATGAATCTTCTTACATTTTCGTAAGTGTTACCCAAGAAGCAGAAAGGGAAGAATTTTTTGA
TGAAACAAGACGACTTTGTGACCTTCGGCTTTTTCAACCCTTTTTAAAAGTAATTGAACCAGTAGGCAAC
CGTGAAGAAAAGATCCTCAATCGAGAAATTGGTTTTGCTATCGGCATGCCAGTGTGTGAATTCGATATGG
TTAAAGATCCAGAAGTACAGGACTTCCGAAGAAATATTCTCAATGTTTGTAAAGAAGCTGTGGATCTTAG
GGATCTTAATTCACCTCATAGTAGAGCAATGTATGTTTATCCTCCAAATGTAGAATCTTCACCAGAACTG
CCAAAGCACATATATAATAAATTGGATAAAGGGCAAATAATAGTGGTGATTTGGGTAATAGTTTCTCCAA
ATAATGACAAACAGAAGTATACTCTGAAAATCAACCATGACTGTGTGCCAGAACAAGTAATTGCTGAAGC
AATCAGGAAAAAAACTCGAAGTATGTTGCTATCATCTGAACAACTAAAACTCTGTGTTTTAGAATATCAG
GGCAAGTATATTTTAAAAGTGTGTGGATGTGATGAATACTTCCTAGAAAAATATCCTCTGAGTCAGTATA
AGTATATAAGAAGCTGTATAATGCTTGGGAGGATGCCCAATTTGATGCTGATGGCTAAAGAAAGCCTCTA
TTCTCAACTGCCAATGGACTGTTTTACAATGCCATCATATTCCAGACGCATCTCCACAGCTACGCCATAT
ATGAATGGAGAAACATCTACAAAATCCCTTTGGGTTATAAATAGTGCACTCAGAATAAAAATTCTTTGTG
CAACCTATGTGAATGTAAATATTCGAGACATTGACAAGATTTATGTTCGAACAGGTATCTACCATGGAGG
AGAACCCTTATGTGATAATGTGAACACTCAAAGAGTACCTTGTTCCAATCCCAGGTGGAATGAATGGCTG
AATTACGATATATACATTCCTGATCTTCCTCGTGCTGCTCGACTTTGCCTTTCCATTTGTTCTGTTAAAG
GCCGAAAGGGTGCTAAAGAGGAACACTGTCCATTGGCCTGGGGAAATATAAACTTGTTTGATTACACAGA
TACTCTAGTATCTGGAAAAATGGCTTTGAATCTTTGGCCAGTACCTCATGGACTAGAAGATTTGCTGAAC
CCTATTGGTGTTACTGGATCAAATCCAAATAAAGAAACTCCATGTTTAGAGTTGGAGTTTGACTGGTTCA
GCAGTGTGGTAAAGTTTCCAGATATGTCAGTGATTGAAGAGCATGCCAATTGGTCTGTATCCCGTGAAGC
AGGATTTAGTTATTCCCATGCAGGACTGAGTAACAGACTAGCTAGAGACAATGAATTAAGAGAAAATGAT
AAAGAACAGCTCCGAGCAATTTGTACACGAGATCCTCTATCTGAAATCACTGAGCAAGAGAAAGATTTTC
TGTGGAGCCACAGACACTATTGTGTAACTATCCCCGAAATTCTACCCAAATTGCTTCTGTCTGTTAAATG
GAACTCTAGAGATGAAGTAGCTCAGATGTACTGCTTGGTAAAAGATTGGCCTCCAATCAAGCCTGAACAG
GCTATGGAGCTTCTGGACTGCAATTACCCAGATCCTATGGTTCGAGGTTTTGCTGTTCGGTGCTTAGAAA
AATATTTAACAGATGACAAACTTTCTCAGTACCTAATTCAGCTAGTACAGGTACTAAAATATGAACAGTA
TTTGGATAACCTGCTTGTGAGATTTTTACTCAAAAAAGCGTTAACTAATCAAAGGATCGGTCACTTTTTC
TTTTGGCATTTAAAATCTGAGATGCACAATAAAACAGTTAGTCAGAGGTTTGGCCTGCTTTTGGAGTCCT
ATTGCCGTGCATGTGGGATGTATCTGAAGCACCTTAATAGGCAAGTTGAGGCTATGGAAAAGCTCATTAA
CTTGACTGACATTCTCAAACAAGAGAAGAAGGATGAAACACAAAAGGTACAGATGAAGTTTTTAGTTGAG
CAAATGCGGCGACCAGATTTCATGGATGCTCTCCAGGGCTTTCTGTCTCCTCTAAACCCTGCTCATCAGC
TGGGAAATCTCAGGCTTGAAGAGTGTCGAATTATGTCTTCTGCAAAAAGGCCACTGTGGTTGAATTGGGA
GAACCCAGACATCATGTCAGAATTACTCTTTCAGAACAATGAGATCATCTTTAAAAATGGGGATGATTTA
CGGCAAGATATGCTAACCCTTCAGATTATTCGCATTATGGAAAATATCTGGCAAAATCAAGGTCTTGATC
TTCGAATGTTACCTTATGGATGTCTGTCAATCGGTGACTGTGTGGGACTTATCGAGGTGGTGAGAAATTC
TCACACTATAATGCAGATTCAGTGTAAAGGAGGCCTGAAAGGTGCACTGCAGTTTAACAGCCACACACTC
CATCAGTGGCTCAAAGACAAGAACAAGGGGGAAATATATGATGCGGCCATCGATTTGTTTACACGATCAT
GTGCTGGATATTGTGTTGCCACCTTCATTTTGGGAATTGGAGATCGTCACAATAGTAATATCATGGTTAA
AGATGATGGACAACTGTTTCATATAGATTTTGGACACTTTTTGGATCACAAGAAGAAAAAATTTGGTTAT
AAACGAGAGCGCGTGCCGTTTGTTTTGACACAAGATTTCTTAATAGTGATTAGTAAAGGAGCCCAAGAAT
GCACAAAGACAAGAGAATTTGAGAGGTTTCAGGAGATGTGTTACAAGGCTTATCTAGCTATTCGGCAGCA
TGCCAATCTCTTCATAAATCTTTTCTCAATGATGCTTGGCTCTGGAATGCCAGAACTGCAATCTTTTGAT
GATATTGCATACATTCGAAAGACCCTAGCTTTAGATAAAACTGAGCAAGAGGCTTTGGAGTATTTCATGA
AACAAATGAATGATGCACACCATGGTGGCTGGACAACAAAAATGGATTGGATCTTCCACACAATTAAGCA
GCATGCTTTGAACCTCGAGATGGCCTACCCCTACGACGTGCCCGACTACGCCTCCTGATCTAGAGGGCCC
AGGTAAGTGGTCATAATCATAATCATAATCATAATCATAATCACAACTAGCCTAGGAGATCCTGGTCATG
ACTAGTGCTTGGATTCTCACCAATAAAAAACGCCCGGCGGCAACCGAGCGTTCTGAACAAATCCAGATGG
AGTTCTGAGGTCATTACTGGATCTATCAACAGGAGTCCAAGCGAGCTCGATATCAAATTACGCCCCGCCC
TGCCACTCATCGCAGTACTGTTGTAATTCATTAAGCATTCTGCCGACATGGAAGCCATCACAAACGGCAT
GATGAACCTGAATCGCCAGCGGCATCAGCACCTTGTCGCCTTGCGTATAATATTTGCCCATGGTGAAAAC
GGGGGCGAAGAAGTTGTCCATATTGGCCACGTTTAAATCAAAACTGGTGAAACTCACCCAGGGATTGGCT
GAGACGAAAAACATATTCTCAATAAACCCTTTAGGGAAATAGGCCAGGTTTTCACCGTAACACGCCACAT
CTTGCGAATATATGTGTAGAAACTGCCGGAAATCGTCGTGGTATTCACTCCAGAGCGATGAAAACGTTTC
AGTTTGCTCATGGAAAACGGTGTAACAAGGGTGAACACTATCCCATATCACCAGCTCACCGTCTTTCATT
GCCATACGAAATTCCGGATGAGCATTCATCAGGCGGGCAAGAATGTGAATAAAGGCCGGATAAAACTTGT
GCTTATTTTTCTTTACGGTCTTTAAAAAGGCCGTAATATCCAGCTGAACGGTCTGGTTATAGGTACATTG
AGCAACTGACTGAAATGCCTCAAAATGTTCTTTACGATGCCATTGGGATATATCAACGGTGGTATATCCA
GTGATTTTTTTCTCCATTTTAGCTTCCTTAGCTCCTGAAAGATCCATAACTTCGTATAGCATACATTATA
CGAAGTTATAGATCCAATATTATTGAAGCATTTATCAGGGTTATTGTCTCATGAGCGGATACATATTTGA
ATGTATTTAGAAAAATAAACAAATAGGGGTTCCGCGCACATTTCCCCGAAAAGTGCCTCGAGGATCCGGA
TTAGTCCAATTTGTTAAAGACAGGATATCAGTGGTCCAGGCTCTAGTTTTGACTCAACAATATCACCAGC
TGAAGCCTATAGAGTACGAGCCATAGATAAAATAAAAGATTTTATTTAGTCTCCAGAAAAAGGGGGGAAT
GAAAGACCCCACCTGTAGGTTTGGCAAGCTAGCTTAAGTAACGCCATTTTGCAAGGCATGGAAAATACAT
AACTGAGAATAGAGAAGTTCAGATCAAGGTTAGGAACAGAGAGACAGCAGAATATGGGCCAAACAGGATA
TCTGTGGTAAGCAGTTCCTGCCCCGGCTCAGGGCCAAGAACAGTTGGAACAGCAGAATATGGGCCAAACA
GGATATCTGTGGTAAGCAGTTCCTGCCCCGGCTCAGGGCCAAGAACAGATGGTCCCCAGATGCGGTCCCG
CCCTCAGCAGTTTCTAGAGAACCATCAGATGTTTCCAGGGTGCCCCAAGGACCTGAAATGACCCTGTGCC
TTATTTGAACTAACCAATCAGTTCGCTTCTCGCTTCTGTTCGCGCGCTTCTGCTCCCCGAGCTCAATAAA
AGAGCCCACAACCCCTCACTCGGCGCGCCAGTCCTCCGATAGACTGCGTCGCCCGGGTACCCGTGTTCTC
AATAAACCCTCTTGCAGTTGCATCCGACTCGTGGTCTCGCTGTTCCTTGGGAGGGTCTCCTCTGAGTGAT
TGACTACCCGTCAGCGGGGGTCTTTCAGTTTCTCCCACCTACACAGGTCTCACTAACATTCCTGATGTGC
CGCAGGGACTCCGTCAGCCCGGTTTTTGTTTATAATAAAATGCAAGAACAGTGTTCCCTTCAAGCCAGAC
TACATCCTGACTCTCGGCTTTATAAAAGAATGTTGAAGGGCTCTGTGGACTATCTGCCACACGACTTTTA
AGATTTTTATGCCTCCTGGATGAGGGATTTAGTCAATCTATCCTCGTCTATTTTGCTGGCTTCTCCGTAT
TTTAAATTTCTAGTTTGCACTCCCTTCCTGAGAGCACGGCGATTGCAGAGTAGTTAATACTCTGAGGGCA
GGCTTCTGTGAAAAGGTTGCCTGGGCTCAGTGTGAGATTTTGCCATAAAAAGGGGTCCTGCCCCTGTGTA
CAGACAGATCGGAATCTAGAGTGCATACTCAGAGTCCCCGCGGTTCCGGGGCTCTGATCTCAGGGCATCT
TTGCCTAGAGATCCTCTACGCCGGACGCATCGTGGCCCTCGAATTAATTCGTAATCATGTCATAGCTGTT
TCCTGTGTGAAATTGTTATCCGCTCACAATTCCACACAACATACGAGCCGGAAGCATAAAGTGTAAAGCC
TGGGGTGCCTAATGAGTGAGCTAACTCACATTAATTGCGTTGCGCTCACTGCCCGCTTTCCAGTCGGGAA
ACCTGTCGTGCCAGCTGCATTAATGAATCGGCCAACGCGCGGGGAGAGGCGGTTTGCGTATTGGGCGCTC
TTCCGCTTCCTCGCTCACTGACTCGCTGCGCTCGGTCGTTCGGCTGCGGCGAGCGGTATCAGCTCACTCA
AAGGCGGTAATACGGTTATCCACAGAATCAGGGGATAACGCAGGAAAGAACATGTGAGCAAAAGGCCAGC
AAAAGGCCAGGAACCGTAAAAAGGCCGCGTTGCTGGCGTTTTTCCATAGGCTCCGCCCCCCTGACGAGCA
TCACAAAAATCGACGCTCAAGTCAGAGGTGGCGAAACCCGACAGGACTATAAAGATACCAGGCGTTTCCC
CCTGGAAGCTCCCTCGTGCGCTCTCCTGTTCCGACCCTGCCGCTTACCGGATACCTGTCCGCCTTTCTCC
CTTCGGGAAGCGTGGCGCTTTCTCATAGCTCACGCTGTAGGTATCTCAGTTCGGTGTAGGTCGTTCGCTC
CAAGCTGGGCTGTGTGCACGAACCCCCCGTTCAGCCCGACCGCTGCGCCTTATCCGGTAACTATCGTCTT
GAGTCCAACCCGGTAAGACACGACTTATCGCCACTGGCAGCAGCCACTGGTAACAGGATTAGCAGAGCGA
GGTATGTAGGCGGTGCTACAGAGTTCTTGAAGTGGTGGCCTAACTACGGCTACACTAGAAGAACAGTATT
TGGTATCTGCGCTCTGCTGAAGCCAGTTACCTTCGGAAAAAGAGTTGGTAGCTCTTGATCCGGCAAACAA
ACCACCGCTGGTAGCGGTGGTTTTTTTGTTTGCAAGCAGCAGATTACGCGCAGAAAAAAAGGATCTCAAG
AAGATCCTTTGATCTTTTCTACGGGGTCTGACGCTCAGTGGAACGAAAACTCACGTTAAGGGATTTTGGT
CATGAGATTATCAAAAAGGATCTTCACCTAGATCCTTTTAAATTAAAAATGAAGTTTTAAATCAATCTAA
AGTATATATGAGTAAACTTGGTCTGACAGTTACCAATGCTTAATCAGTGAGGCACCTATCTCAGCGATCT
GTCTATTTCGTTCATCCATAGTTGCCTGACTCCCCGTCGTGTAGATAACTACGATACGGGAGGGCTTACC
ATCTGGCCCCAGTGCTGCAATGATACCGCGAGACCCACGCTCACCGGCTCCAGATTTATCAGCAATAAAC
CAGCCAGCCGGAAGGGCCGAGCGCAGAAGTGGTCCTGCAACTTTATCCGCCTCCATCCAGTCTATTAATT
GTTGCCGGGAAGCTAGAGTAAGTAGTTCGCCAGTTAATAGTTTGCGCAACGTTGTTGCCATTGCTACAGG
CATCGTGGTGTCACGCTCGTCGTTTGGTATGGCTTCATTCAGCTCCGGTTCCCAACGATCAAGGCGAGTT
ACATGATCCCCCATGTTGTGCAAAAAAGCGGTTAGCTCCTTCGGTCCTCCGATCGTTGTCAGAAGTAAGT
TGGCCGCAGTGTTATCACTCATGGTTATGGCAGCACTGCATAATTCTCTTACTGTCATGCCATCCGTAAG
ATGCTTTTCTGTGACTGGTGAGTACTCAACCAAGTCATTCTGAGAATAGTGTATGCGGCGACCGAGTTGC
TCTTGCCCGGCGTCAATACGGGATAATACCGCGCCACATAGCAGAACTTTAAAAGTGCTCATCATTGGAA
AACGTTCTTCGGGGCGAAAACTCTCAAGGATCTTACCGCTGTTGAGATCCAGTTCGATGTAACCCACTCG
TGCACCCAACTGATCTTCAGCATCTTTTACTTTCACCAGCGTTTCTGGGTGAGCAAAAACAGGAAGGCAA
AATGCCGCAAAAAAGGGAATAAGGGCGACACGGAAATGTTGAATACTCATACTCTTCCTTTTTCAATATT
ATTGAAGCATTTATCAGGGTTATTGTCTCATGAGCGGATACATATTTGAATGTATTTAGAAAAATAAACA
AATAGGGGTTCCGCGCACATTTCCCCGAAAAGTGCCACCTGACGTCTAAGAAACCATTATTATCATGACA
TTAACCTATAAAAATAGGCGTATCACGAGGCCCTTTCGTCTCGCGCGTTTCGGTGATGACGGTGAAAACC
TCTGACACATGCAGCTCCCGGAGACGGTCACAGCTTGTCTGTAAGCGGATGCCGGGAGCAGACAAGCCCG
TCAGGGCGCGTCAGCGGGTGTTGGCGGGTGTCGGGGCTGGCTTAACTATGCGGCATCAGAGCAGATTGTA
CTGAGAGTGCACCATATGCGGTGTGAAATACCGCACAGATGCGTAAGGAGAAAATACCGCATCAGGCGCC
ATTCGCCATTCAGGCTGCGCAACTGTTGGGAAGGGCGATCGGTGCGGGCCTCTTCGCTATTACGCCAGCT
GGCGAAAGGGGGATGTGCTGCAAGGCGATTAAGTTGGGTAACGCCAGGGTTTTCCCAGTCACGACGTTGT
AAAACGACGGCCAGTGCCAAGCTTGCATGCCTGCAGGTCGACTCTAGGCACATAAAGAAAAACATAACTA
ACCAAGCTGCAGCCGAGACAGTGAAAAGAACCGTTAAAACGGTTTGTTTTAAATAAACTGAATTATTTAG
AGTCATTTCTTTGGTAGGAAAGTACATTGGCACGTAAAGGAGCCCAAAGCAATCTGTGGAAAGCCCAGGC
TGGGAGCCCAGCAGTTTGCATCCCCTCCTGGCGTGTACCTAAGGGTTTCTTAATTGTGTGGTTTCTAAAT
CTTCCAGAGGGTTTGTCTCATTCACTTCCACTTCGGTGCACAATACTTGGACGCGGATTTACTGTCTTAG
CATCTATCGGTGGCCTTCGATTGAGGCTGAACCTGAGGCCCACTTCTTCAGCTTGTTAAGGAGAGCACAA
GCACCAGAAGAGGCTGACCCGGCAGACCTGTGGGCATTTTTAACAAGGGCCTCCTGGGTCTGTGGGAGGC
AGGCTTACATAAGGTGCAAATTAGAAATATAAATAATAAGCCCATATCAATTTGTCATCTTTTTTTAAGC
TCAAGTTTTGAAAGACCCCACCTGTAGGTTTGGCAAGCTAGCTTAAGTAACGCCATTTTGCAAGGCATGG
AAAATACATAACTGAGAATAGAGAAGTTCAGATCAAGGTTAGGAACAGAGAGACAGCAGAATATGGGCCA
AACAGGATATCTGTGGTAAGCAGTTCCTGCCCCGGCTCAGGGCCAAGAACAGTTGGAACAGCAGAATATG
GGCCAAACAGGATATCTGTGGTAAGCAGTTCCTGCCCCGGCTCAGGGCCAAGAACAGATGGTCCCCAGAT
GCGGTCCCGCCCTCAGCAGTTTCTAGAGAACCATCAGATGTTTCCAGGGTGCCCCAAGGACCTGAAATGA
CCCTGTGCCTTATTTGAACTAACCAATCAGTTCGCTTCTCGCTTCTGTTCGCGCGCTTCTGCTCCCCGAG
CTCAATAAAAGAGCCCACAACCCCTCACTCGGCGCGCCAGTCCTCCGATAGACTGCGTCGCCCGGGTACC
CGTGTTCTCAATAAACCCTCTTGCAGTTGCATCCGACTCGTGGTCTCGCTGTTCCTTGGGAGGGTCTCCT
CTGAGTGATTGACTACCCGTCAGCGGGGTCTTTCATTTGGAGGTTCCACCGAGATTTGGAGACCCCTGCC
CAGGGACCACCGACCCCCCCGCCGGGAGGTAAGCTGGCCAGCAACTTATCTGTGTCTGTCCGATTGTCTA
GTGTCTATGACTGATTTTATGCGCCTGCGTCGGTACTAGTTAGCTAACTAGCTCTGTATCTGGCGGACCC
GTGGTGGAACTGACGAGTTCGGAACACCCGGCCGCAACCCTGGGAGACGTCCCAGGGACTTCGGGGGCCG
TTTTTGTGGCCCGACCTGAGTCCTAAAATCCCGATCGTTTAGGACTCTTTGGTGCACCCCCCTTAGAGGA
GGGATATGTGGTTCTGGTAGGAGACGAGAACCTAAAACAGTTCCCGCCTCCGTCTGAATTTTTGCTTTCG
GTTTGGGACCGAAGCCGCGCCGCGCGTCTTGTCTGCTGCAGCATCGTTCTGTGTTGTCTCTGTCTGACTG
TGTTTCTGTATTTGTCTGAAAATATGGGCCCGGGCTAGACTGTTACCACTCCCTTAAGTTTGACCTTAGG
TCACTGGAAAGATGTCGAGCGGATCGCTCACAACCAGTCGGTAGATGTCAAGAAGAGACGTTGGGTTACC
TTCTGCTCTGCAGAATGGCCAACCTTTAACGTCGGATGGCCGCGAGACGGCACCTTTAACCGAGACCTCA
TCACCCAGGTTAAGATCAAGGTCTTTTCACCTGGCCCGCATGGACACCCAGACCAGGTCCCCTACATCGT
GACCTGGGAAGCCTTGGCTTTTGACCCCCCTCCCTGGGTCAAGCCCTTTGTACACCCTAAGCCTCCGCCT
CCTCTTCCTCCATCCGCCCCGTCTCTCCCCCTTGAACCTCCTCGTTCGACCCCGCCTCGATCCTCCCTTT
ATCCAGCCCTCACTCCTTCTCTAGGCGCCCCCATATGGCCATATGAGATCTTATATGGGGCACCCCCGCC
CCTTGTAAACTTCCCTGACCCTGACATGACAAGAGTTACTAACAGCCCCTCTCTCCAAGCTCACTTACAG
GCTCTCTACTTAGTCCAGCACGAAGTCTGGAGACCTCTGGCGGCAGCCTACCAAGAACAACTGGACCGAC
CGGTGGTACCTCACCCTTACCGAGTCGGCGACACAGTGTGGGTCCGCCGACACCAGACTAAGAACCTAGA
ACCTCGCTGGAAAGGACCTTACACAGTCCTGCTGACCACCCCCACCGCCCTCAAAGTAGACGGCATCGCA
GCTTGGATACACGCCGCCCACGTGAAGGCTGCCGACCCCGGGGGTGGACCATCCTCTAGACTGCCATGGC
CGAGTACAAGCCCACGGTGCGCCTCGCCACCCGCGACGACGTCCCCCGGGCCGTACGCACCCTCGCCGCC
GCGTTCGCCGACTACCCCGCCACGCGCCACACCGTCGACCCGGACCGCCACATCGAGCGGGTCACCGAGC
TGCAAGAACTCTTCCTCACGCGCGTCGGGCTCGACATCGGCAAGGTGTGGGTCGCGGACGACGGCGCCGC
GGTGGCGGTCTGGACCACGCCGGAGAGCGTCGAAGCGGGGGCGGTGTTCGCCGAGATCGGCCCGCGCATG
GCCGAGTTGAGCGGTTCCCGGCTGGCCGCGCAGCAACAGATGGAAGGCCTCCTGGCGCCGCACCGGCCCA
AGGAGCCCGCGTGGTTCCTGGCCACCGTCGGCGTCTCGCCCGACCACCAGGGCAAGGGTCTGGGCAGCGC
CGTCGTGCTCCCCGGAGTGGAGGCGGCCGAGCGCGCCGGGGTGCCCGCCTTCCTGGAGACCTCCGCGCCC
CGCAACCTCCCCTTCTACGAGCGGCTCGGCTTCACCGTCACCGCCGACGTCGAGGTGCCCGAAGGACCGC
GCACCTGGTGCATGACCCGCAAGCCCGGTGCCTGAGCGGCCGCCCGGCCATTAGCCATATTATTCATTGG
TTATATAGCATAAATCAATATTGGCTATTGGCCATTGCATACGTTGTATCCATATCATAATATGTACATT
TATATTGGCTCATGTCCAACATTACCGCCATGTT
