>Addgene plasmid #14570 | JP1520 PIK3CA WT HA | addgene partial sequence | sequence record 21371 | 14570 with hPIK3CA-F2 (CAAAAAGGCCACTGTGGTTG)
TGTCGAATTCTCTTTCGAACAATGAGATCATCTTTAAAAATGGGGATGATTTACGGCAAGATATGCTAAC
CCTTCAGATTATTCGCATTATGGAAAATATCTGGCAAAATCAAGGTCTTGATCTTCGAATGTTACCTTAT
GGATGTCTGTCAATCGGTGACTGTGTGGGACTTATCGAGGTGGTGAGAAATTCTCACACTATAATGCAGA
TTCAGTGTAAAGGAGGCCTGAAAGGTGCACTGCAGTTTAACAGCCACACACTCCATCAGTGGCTCAAAGA
CAAGAACAAGGGGGAAATATATGATGCGGCCATCGATTTGTTTACACGATCATGTGCTGGATATTGTGTT
GCCACCTTCATTTTGGGAATTGGAGATCGTCACAATAGTAATATCATGGTTAAAGATGATGGACAACTGT
TTCATATAGATTTTGGACACTTTTTGGATCACAAGAAGAAAAAATTTGGTTATAAACGAGAGCGCGTGCC
GTTTGTTTTGACACAAGATTTCTTAATAGTGATTAGTAAAGGAGCCCAAGAATGCACAAAGACAAGAGAA
TTTGAGAGGTTTCAGGAGATGTGTTACAAGGCTTATCTAGCTATTCGGCAGCATGCCAATCTCTTCATAA
ATCTTTTCTCAATGATGCTTGGCTCTGGAATGCCAGAACTGCAATCTTTTGATGATATTGCATACATTCG
AAAGACCCTAGCTTTAGATAAAACTGAGCAAGAGGCTTTGGAGTATTTCATGAAACAAATGAATGATGCA
CACCATGGTGGCTGGACAACAAAAATGGATTGGATCTTCCACACAATTAAGCAGCATGCTTTGAACCTCG
AGATGGCCTA
