>Addgene plasmid #14570 | JP1520 PIK3CA WT HA | addgene partial sequence | sequence record 21372 | 14570 with CMV-F
AGCAGAGCTCGTTTAGTGAACCGTCAGATCGCCTGGAGACGCCATCCACGCTGTTTTGACCTCCATAGAA
GACACCGGGACCGATCCAGCCTCCGCGGCCCCAAGCTTCGATAACTTCGTATAGCATACATTATACGAAG
TTATCAGTCGACGGTACCGGACATATGCCCGGGAATTCCTGCAGGATCCGCTCGAGAAGCTTGGTACCGA
GCTCGGATCTCGAGATGCCTCCAAGACCATCATCAGGTGAACTGTGGGGCATCCACTTGATGCCCCCAAG
AATCCTAGTAGAATGTTTACTACCAAATGGGATGATAGTGACTTTAGAATGCCTCCGTGAGGCTACGTTA
ATAACGATAAAGCATGAACTATTTAAAGAAGCAAGAAAATACCCTCTCCATCAACTTCTTCAAGATGAAT
CTTCTTACATTTTCGTAAGTGTTACCCAAGAAGCAGAAAGGGAAGAATTTTTTGATGAAACAAGACGACT
TTGTGACCTTCGGCTTTTTCAACCCTTTTTAAAAGTAATTGAACCAGTAGGCAACCGTGAAGAAAAGATC
CTCAATCGAGAAATTGGTTTTGCTATCGGCATGCCAGTGTGTGAATTCGATATGGTTAAAGATCCAGAAG
TACAGGACTTCCGAAGAAATATTCTCAATGTTTGTAAAGAAGCTGTGGATCTTAGGGATCTTAATTCACC
TCATAGTAGAGCAATGTATGTTTATCCTCCAAATGTAGAATCTTCACCAGAACTGCCAAAGCACATATAT
AATAAATTGGATAAAGGGCAAATAATAGTGGTGATTTGGGTAATAGTTTCTCCAAATAATGACAAACAGA
AGTATACTCTGAAAATCAACCATGACTGTGTGCCAGAACAAGTAATTGCTGAAGCAATCAGGAAAAAAAC
TCGAAGTATGTTGCTATCATCTGAACAACTAAAACTCTGTGTTTTAGAATATC
