>Addgene plasmid #14570 | JP1520 PIK3CA WT HA | addgene partial sequence | sequence record 21373 | CMV-F 5'-CGCAAATGGGCGGTAGGCGTG-3'
AGCAGAGCTCGTTTAGTGGACCGTCAGATCGCCTGGAGACGCCATCCACGCTGTTTTGACCTCCATAGAA
GACACCGGGACCGATCCAGCCTCCGCGGCCCCAAGCTTCGATAACTTCGTATAGCATACATTATACGAAG
TTATCAGTCGACGGTACCGGACATATGCCCGGGAATTCCTGCAGGATCCGCTCGAGAAGCTTGGTACCGA
GCTCGGATCTCGAGATGCCTCCAAGACCATCATCAGGTGAACTGTGGGGCATCCACTTGATGCCCCCAAG
AATCCTAGTAGAATGTTTACTACCAAATGGGATGATAGTGACTTTAGAATGCCTCCGTGAGGCTACGTTA
ATAACGATAAAGCATGAACTATTTAAAGAAGCAAGAAAATACCCTCTCCATCAACTTCTTCAAGATGAAT
CTTCTTACATTTTCGTAAGTGTTACCCAAGAAGCAGAAAGGGAAGAATTTTTTGATGAAACAAGACGACT
TTGTGACCTTCGGCTTTTTCAACCCTTTTTAAAAGTAATTGAACCAGTAGGCAACCGTGAAGAAAAGATC
CTCAATCGAGAAATTGGTTTTGCTATCGGCATGCCAGTGTGTGAATTCGATATGG
