>Addgene plasmid #14570 | JP1520 PIK3CA WT HA | addgene partial sequence | sequence record 44454 | hPIK3CA-F2 5'-CAAAAAGGCCACTGTGGTTG
ATTACTCTTTCAGAACAATGAGATCATCTTTAAAAATGGGGATGATTTACGGCAAGATATGCTAACCCTT
CAGATTATTCGCATTATGGAAAATATCTGGCAAAATCAAGGTCTTGATCTTCGAATGTTACCTTATGGAT
GTCTGTCAATCGGTGACTGTGTGGGACTTATCGAGGTGGTGAGAAATTCTCACACTATAATGCAGATTCA
GTGTAAAGGAGGCCTGAAAGGTGCACTGCAGTTTAACAGCCACACACTCCATCAGTGGCTCAAAGACAAG
AACAAGGGGGAAATATATGATGCGGCCATCGATTTGTTTACACGATCATGTGCTGGATATTGTGTTGCCA
CCTTCATTTTGGGAATTGGAGATCGTCACAATAGTAATATCATGGTTAAAGATGATGGACAACTGTTTCA
TATAGATTTTGGACACTTTTTGGATCACAAGAAGAAAAAATTTGGTTATAAACGAGAGCGCGTGCCGTTT
GTTTTGACACAAGATTTCTTAATAGTGATTAGTAAAGGAGCCCAAGAATGCACAAAGACAAGAGAATTTG
AGAGGTTTCAGGAGATGTGTTACAAGGCTTATCTAGCTATTCGGCAGCATGCCAATCTCTTCATAAATCT
TTTCTCAATGATGCTTGGCTCTGGAATGCCAGAACTGCAATCTTTTGATGATATTGCATACATTCGAAAG
ACCCTAGCTTTAGATAAAACTGAGCAAGAGGCTTTGGAGTATTTCATGAAACAAATGAATGATGCACACC
ATGGTGGCTGGACAACAAAAATGGATTGGATCTTCCACACAATTAAGCAGCATGCTTTGAACCTCGAGAT
GGCCTACCCCTACGACGTGCCCGACTACGCCTCCTGATCTAGAGGGCCCAGGTAAGTGGTCATAATCATA
ATCATAATCATAATCATAAT
